>Addgene plasmid #188928 | pBS-SKII-3XHA-eDHFR-Kan | addgene full sequence | sequence record 371329 | Addgene NGS Result
ACACCGAACTGAGATACCTACAGCGTGAGCTATGAGAAAGCGCCACGCTTCCCGAAGGGAGAAAGGCGGA
CAGGTATCCGGTAAGCGGCAGGGTCGGAACAGGAGAGCGCACGAGGGAGCTTCCAGGGGGAAACGCCTGG
TATCTTTATAGTCCTGTCGGGTTTCGCCACCTCTGACTTGAGCGTCGATTTTTGTGATGCTCGTCAGGGG
GGCGGAGCCTATGGAAAAACGCCAGCAACGCGGCCTTTTTACGGTTCCTGGCCTTTTGCTGGCCTTTTGC
TCACATGTTCTTTCCTGCGTTATCCCCTGATTCTGTGGATAACCGTATTACCGCCTTTGAGTGAGCTGAT
ACCGCTCGCCGCAGCCGAACGACCGAGCGCAGCGAGTCAGTGAGCGAGGAAGCGGAAGAGCGCCCAATAC
GCAAACCGCCTCTCCCCGCGCGTTGGCCGATTCATTAATGCAGCTGGCACGACAGGTTTCCCGACTGGAA
AGCGGGCAGTGAGCGCAACGCAATTAATGTGAGTTAGCTCACTCATTAGGCACCCCAGGCTTTACACTTT
ATGCTCCCGGCTCGTATGTTGTGTGGAATTGTGAGCGGATAACAATTTCACACAGGAAACAGCTATGACC
ATGATTACGCCAAGCGCGCAATTAACCCTCACTAAAGGGAACAAAAGCTGGGTACCGGGCCCCCCCTCGA
GGTCGACGGTATCGATAAGCTTGATATCGGGTCGACGGATCCCCGGGTTAATTAACATCTTTTACCCATA
CGATGTTCCTGACTATGCGGGCTATCCCTATGACGTCCCGGACTATGCAGGATCCTATCCATATGACGTT
CCAGATTACGCTGCTCAGTGCGGTTCAGGTGGATCTGGTTCTATGATCAGTCTGATTGCGGCGTTAGCGG
TAGATCGCGTTATCGGCATGGAAAACGCCATGCCGTGGAACCTGCCTGCCGATCTCGCCTGGTTTAAACG
CAACACCTTAAATAAACCCGTGATTATGGGCCGCCATACCTGGGAATCAATCGGTCGTCCGTTGCCAGGA
CGCAAAAATATTATCCTCAGCAGTCAACCGGGTACGGACGATCGCGTAACGTGGGTGAAGTCGGTGGATG
AAGCCATCGCGGCGTGTGGTGACGTACCAGAAATCATGGTGATTGGCGGCGGTCGCGTTTATGAACAGTT
CTTGCCAAAAGCGCAAAAACTGTATCTGACGCATATCGACGCAGAAGTGGAAGGCGACACCCATTTCCCG
GATTACGAGCCGGATGACTGGGAATCGGTATTCAGCGAATTCCACGATGCTGATGCGCAGAACTCTCACA
GCTATTGCTTTGAGATTCTGGAGCGGCGGTAATATATAACTGTCTAGAAATAAAGAGTATCATCTTTCAA
AGGTCACCCGGCCAGCGACATGGAGGCCCAGAATACCCTCCTTGACAGTCTTGACGTGCGCAGCTCAGGG
GCATGATGTGACTGTCGCCCGTACATTTAGCCCATACATCCCCATGTATAATCATTTGCATCCATACATT
TTGATGGCCGCACGGCGCGAAGCAAAAATTACGGCTCCTCGCTGCAGACCTGCGAGCAGGGAAACGCTCC
CCTCACAGACGCGTTGAATTGTCCCCACGCCGCGCCCCTGTAGAGAAATATAAAAGGTTAGGATTTGCCA
CTGAGGTTCTTCTTTCATATACTTCCTTTTAAAATCTTGCTAGGATACAGTTCTCACATCACATCCGAAC
ATAAACAACCATGGGTAAGGAAAAGACTCACGTTTCGAGGCCGCGATTAAATTCCAACATGGATGCTGAT
TTATATGGGTATAAATGGGCTCGCGATAATGTCGGGCAATCAGGTGCGACAATCTATCGATTGTATGGGA
AGCCCGATGCGCCAGAGTTGTTTCTGAAACATGGCAAAGGTAGCGTTGCCAATGATGTTACAGATGAGAT
GGTCAGACTAAACTGGCTGACGGAATTTATGCCTCTTCCGACCATCAAGCATTTTATCCGTACTCCTGAT
GATGCATGGTTACTCACCACTGCGATCCCCGGCAAAACAGCATTCCAGGTATTAGAAGAATATCCTGATT
CAGGTGAAAATATTGTTGATGCGCTGGCAGTGTTCCTGCGCCGGTTGCATTCGATTCCTGTTTGTAATTG
TCCTTTTAACAGCGATCGCGTATTTCGTCTCGCTCAGGCGCAATCACGAATGAATAACGGTTTGGTTGAT
GCGAGTGATTTTGATGACGAGCGTAATGGCTGGCCTGTTGAACAAGTCTGGAAAGAAATGCATAAGCTTT
TGCCATTCTCACCGGATTCAGTCGTCACTCATGGTGATTTCTCACTTGATAACCTTATTTTTGACGAGGG
GAAATTAATAGGTTGTATTGATGTTGGACGAGTCGGAATCGCAGACCGATACCAGGATCTTGCCATCCTA
TGGAACTGCCTCGGTGAGTTTTCTCCTTCATTACAGAAACGGCTTTTTCAAAAATATGGTATTGATAATC
CTGATATGAATAAATTGCAGTTTCATTTGATGCTCGATGAGTTTTTCTAATCAGTACTGACAATAAAAAG
ATTCTTGTTTTCAAGAACTTGTCATTTGTATAGTTTTTTTATATTGTAGTTGTTCTATTTTAATCAAATG
TTAGCGTGATTTATATTTTTTTTCGCCTCGACATCATCTGCCCAGATGCGAAGTTAAGTGCGCAGAAAGT
AATATCATGCGTCAATCGTATGTGAATGCTGGTCGCTATACTGCTGTCGATTCGATACTAACGCCGCCAC
TAGTTCTAGAGCGGCCGCCACCGCGGTGGAGCTCCAATTCGCCCTATAGTGAGTCGTATTACGCGCGCTC
ACTGGCCGTCGTTTTACAACGTCGTGACTGGGAAAACCCTGGCGTTACCCAACTTAATCGCCTTGCAGCA
CATCCCCCTTTCGCCAGCTGGCGTAATAGCGAAGAGGCCCGCACCGATCGCCCTTCCCAACAGTTGCGCA
GCCTGAATGGCGAATGGG
[124 nt withheld, positions 3029-3152]
C
[91 nt withheld, positions 3154-3244]
A
[49 nt withheld, positions 3246-3294]
CCTTTGACGTTGGAGTCCACGTTCTTT
[37 nt withheld, positions 3322-3358]
ACCCTATCTCGGTCTATTCTTTTGATTTATAAGGGATTTTGCCGATTTCGGCCTATTGGTTAAAAAATGA
GCTGATTTAACAAAAATTTAACGCGAATTTTAACAAAATATTAACGCTTACAATTTAGGTGGCACTTTTC
GGGGAAATGTGCGCGGAACCCCTATTTGTTTATTTTTCTAAATACATTCAAATATGTATCCGCTCATGAG
ACAATAACCCTGATAAATGCTTCAATAATATTGAAAAAGGAAGAGTATGAGTATTCAACATTTCCGTGTC
GCCCTTATTCCCTTTTTTGCGGCATTTTGCCTTCCTGTTTTTGCTCACCCAGAAACGCTGGTGAAAGTAA
AAGATGCTGAAGATCAGTTGGGTGCACGAGTGGGTTACATCGAACTGGATCTCAACAGCGGTAAGATCCT
TGAGAGTTTTCGCCCCGAAGAACGTTTTCCAATGATGAGCACTTTTAAAGTTCTGCTATGTGGCGCGGTA
TTATCCCGTATTGACGCCGGGCAAGAGCAACTCGGTCGCCGCATACACTATTCTCAGAATGACTTGGTTG
AGTACTCACCAGTCACAGAAAAGCATCTTACGGATGGCATGACAGTAAGAGAATTATGCAGTGCTGCCAT
AACCATGAGTGATAACACTGCGGCCAACTTACTTCTGACAACGATCGGAGGACCGAAGGAGCTAACCGCT
TTTTTGCACAACATGGGGGATCATGTAACTCGCCTTGATCGTTGGGAACCGGAGCTGAATGAAGCCATAC
CAAACGACGAGCGTGACACCACGATGCCTGTAGCAATGGCAACAACGTTGCGCAAACTATTAACTGGCGA
ACTACTTACTCTAGCTTCCCGGCAACAATTAATAGACTGGATGGAGGCGGATAAAGTTGCAGGACCACTT
CTGCGCTCGGCCCTTCCGGCTGGCTGGTTTATTGCTGATAAATCTGGAGCCGGTGAGCGTGGGTCTCGCG
GTATCATTGCAGCACTGGGGCCAGATGGTAAGCCCTCCCGTATCGTAGTTATCTACACGACGGGGAGTCA
GGCAACTATGGATGAACGAAATAGACAGATCGCTGAGATAGGTGCCTCACTGATTAAGCATTGGTAACTG
TCAGACCAAGTTTACTCATATATACTTTAGATTGATTTAAAACTTCATTTTTAATTTAAAAGGATCTAGG
TGAAGATCCTTTTTGATAATCTCATGACCAAAATCCCTTAACGTGAGTTTTCGTTCCACTGAGCGTCAGA
CCCCGTAGAAAAGATCAAAGGATCTTCTTGAGATCCTTTTTTTCTGCGCGTAATCTGCTGCTTGCAAACA
AAAAAACCACCGCTACCAGCGGTGGTTTGTTTGCCGGATCAAGAGCTACCAACTCTTTTTCCGAAGGTAA
CTGGCTTCAGCAGAGCGCAGATACCAAATACTGTTCTTCTAGTGTAGCCGTAGTTAGGCCACCACTTCAA
GAACTCTGTAGCACCGCCTACATACCTCGCTCTGCTAATCCTGTTACCAGTGGCTGCTGCCAGTGGCGAT
AAGTCGTGTCTTACCGGGTTGGACTCAAGACGATAGTTACCGGATAAGGCGCAGCGGTCGGGCTGAACGG
GGGGTTCGTGCACACAGCCCAGCTTGGAGCGAACGACCT
Features (pLannotate 1.2.2; 16 found; start..end, strand, type, name):
    410..502     +  CDS            lacI (fragment): lac repressor; lacI; The lac repressor binds to the lac operator to inhibit transcription in E. coli. This inhibition can be relieved by adding lactose or isopropyl-β-D-thiogalactopyranoside (IPTG).
    515..536     +  protein_bind   CAP binding site: CAP binding activates transcription in the presence of cAMP. E. coli catabolite activator protein
    551..581     +  promoter       lac promoter: promoter for the E. coli lac operon
    589..605     +  protein_bind   lac operator: The lac repressor binds to the lac operator to inhibit transcription in E. coli. This inhibition can be relieved by adding lactose or isopropyl-β-D-thiogalactopyranoside (IPTG). lac repressor encoded by lacI
    650..668     +  promoter       T3 promoter: promoter for bacteriophage T3 RNA polymerase
    681..729     -  misc_feature   MCS (fragment): pBluescript multiple cloning site
    763..852     +  CDS            3xHA: three tandem HA epitope tags
    883..1362    +  CDS            ecDHFR: E. coli dihydrofolate reductase; folA
   1417..2773    +  gene           kanMX: yeast selectable marker conferring kanamycin resistance (Wach et al., 1994)
   2797..2834    -  misc_feature   MCS (fragment): pBluescript multiple cloning site
   2843..2861    -  promoter       T7 promoter: promoter for bacteriophage T7 RNA polymerase
   2869..3024    +  CDS            lacZα (fragment): LacZα fragment of β-galactosidase; lacZ fragment
   3029..3457    +  rep_origin     f1 ori (sequence partly withheld): f1 bacteriophage origin of replication; arrow indicates direction of (+) strand synthesis
   3510..3614    +  promoter       AmpR promoter: bla
   3615..4475    +  CDS            AmpR: β-lactamase; bla; confers resistance to ampicillin, carbenicillin, and related antibiotics
   4646..227     +  rep_origin     ori (across the origin): high-copy-number ColE1/pMB1/pBR322/pUC origin of replication
