[The description below was written by a language model from this plasmid's Addgene catalogue record and pLannotate feature annotations shown in this document.]
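Description:
pBS-SKII-3XHA-eDHFR-Kan is a 5,007 nt template plasmid built on the pBluescript II SK (+) backbone. It supplies a PCR-amplifiable integration cassette for C-terminal tagging of proteins in Saccharomyces cerevisiae. In E. coli it is maintained at high copy from the ColE1/pUC-type origin and selected through the β-lactamase (AmpR) gene. The backbone also keeps the usual pBluescript elements: an f1 origin, the lac promoter/operator region with lacZα and lacI fragments, and T3 and T7 promoters flanking what remains of the multiple cloning site. The record shows no yeast replication origin or centromere, which fits a cassette meant to be integrated into the genome rather than carried episomally.

The synthetic insert, assembled by Gibson cloning between the MCS remnants, has three parts in the same orientation: a triple HA epitope tag, the E. coli dihydrofolate reductase coding sequence (eDHFR, folA), and a kanMX marker gene. No promoter is annotated upstream of the 3xHA-eDHFR segment, and the depositor states that the plasmid is a PCR template and is not intended to express the insert. In the usual scheme for such cassettes, primers carrying homology to the 3′ end of a target gene amplify the tag plus marker. Homologous recombination then fuses 3xHA-eDHFR in frame to the endogenous protein, so expression comes from the native locus. Integrants are selected with G418 through kanMX. The HA epitopes allow antibody-based detection. The eDHFR domain is the handle for fluorescent labeling, generally through binding of trimethoprim-conjugated dyes, although the record does not name the ligand. The plasmid belongs to a set of yeast integration vectors designed for fluorescent dye labeling of proteins.
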