Addgene plasmid #188928: pBS-SKII-3XHA-eDHFR-Kan
Purpose: Integration cassette to create C-terminal fusions for fluorescent tagging
Depositing lab: Stephen Buratowski. Depositing organization: Harvard Medical School. Publication: A set of Saccharomyces cerevisiae integration vectors for fluorescent dye labeling of proteins. Baek I, Le SN, Jeon J, Chun Y, Reed C, Buratowski S. G3 (Bethesda). 2022 Aug 9. pii: 6659097. doi: 10.1093/g3journal/jkac201. PubMed 35944214.
Backbone
  Vector backbone: pBlueScript II SK (+)
  Vector type: Yeast Expression
  Selectable markers: Neomycin (select with G418)
Growth in bacteria
  Bacterial resistance: Ampicillin, 100 μg/mL
  Growth temperature: 37°C
  Growth strain: DH5alpha
  Copy number: High Copy
Gene/Insert
  Gene/Insert name: 3XHA-eDHFR-Kan
  Species: Synthetic
  Cloning method: Gibson Cloning
Terms and licenses: Academic/Nonprofit Terms; Industry Terms: Not Available to Industry
Depositor comments: This constructed is intended for use as a template for PCR and not for expression of the insert.
How to cite: pBS-SKII-3XHA-eDHFR-Kan was a gift from Stephen Buratowski (Addgene plasmid # 188928 ; http://n2t.net/addgene:188928 ; RRID:Addgene_188928)
